>Addgene plasmid #168808 | pGEX-4T-2/Rabaptin-5:R5BD | addgene full sequence | sequence record 331194 | Addgene NGS Result
TTGACAATTAATCATCGGCTCGTATAATGTGTGGAATTGTGAGCGGATAACAATTTCACACAGGAAACAG
TATTCATGTCCCCTATACTAGGTTATTGGAAAATTAAGGGCCTTGTGCAACCCACTCGACTTCTTTTGGA
ATATCTTGAAGAAAAATATGAAGAGCATTTGTATGAGCGCGATGAAGGTGATAAATGGCGAAACAAAAAG
TTTGAATTGGGTTTGGAGTTTCCCAATCTTCCTTATTATATTGATGGTGATGTTAAATTAACACAGTCTA
TGGCCATCATACGTTATATAGCTGACAAGCACAACATGTTGGGTGGTTGTCCAAAAGAGCGTGCAGAGAT
TTCAATGCTTGAAGGAGCGGTTTTGGATATTAGATACGGTGTTTCGAGAATTGCATATAGTAAAGACTTT
GAAACTCTCAAAGTTGATTTTCTTAGCAAGCTACCTGAAATGCTGAAAATGTTCGAAGATCGTTTATGTC
ATAAAACATATTTAAATGGTGATCATGTAACCCATCCTGACTTCATGTTGTATGACGCTCTTGATGTTGT
TTTATACATGGACCCAATGTGCCTGGATGCGTTCCCAAAATTAGTTTGTTTTAAAAAACGTATTGAAGCT
ATCCCACAAATTGATAAGTACTTGAAATCCAGCAAGTATATAGCATGGCCTTTGCAGGGCTGGCAAGCCA
CGTTTGGTGGTGGCGACCATCCTCCAAAATCGGATCTGGTTCCGCGTGGATCCCCAGGAATTCGAGCTTC
TATTTCTAGCCTAAAAGCTGAATTAGAAAGAATAAAAGTGGAAAAAGGACAGTTGGAGTCCACATTAAGA
GAGAAGTCTCAACAGCTTGAGAGTCTTCAGGAAATAAAGATCAGTTTGGAAGAGCAGTTAAAGAAAGAGA
CTGCTGCTAAGGCTACCGTTGAACAGCTAATGTTTGAAGAGAAGAACAAAGCTCAGAGATTACAGACAGA
ATTAGATGTCAGTGAGCAAGTCCAGAGAGATTTTGTAAAGCTTTCACAGACCCTTCAGGTGCAGTTAGAG
CGGATCCGGCAAGCTGACTCCTTGGAGAGAATCCGGGCAATTCTGAATGATACTAAACTGACAGACATTA
ACCAGCTTCCTGAGACATGACTCGAGCGGCCGCATCGTGACTGACTGACGATCTGCCTCGCGCGTTTCGG
TGATGACGGTGAAAACCTCTGACACATGCAGCTCCCGGAGACGGTCACAGCTTGTCTGTAAGCGGATGCC
GGGAGCAGACAAGCCCGTCAGGGCGCGTCAGCGGGTGTTGGCGGGTGTCGGGGCGCAGCCATGACCCAGT
CACGTAGCGATAGCGGAGTGTATAATTCTTGAAGACGAAAGGGCCTCGTGATACGCCTATTTTTATAGGT
TAATGTCATGATAATAATGGTTTCTTAGACGTCAGGTGGCACTTTTCGGGGAAATGTGCGCGGAACCCCT
ATTTGTTTATTTTTCTAAATACATTCAAATATGTATCCGCTCATGAGACAATAACCCTGATAAATGCTTC
AATAATATTGAAAAAGGAAGAGTATGAGTATTCAACATTTCCGTGTCGCCCTTATTCCCTTTTTTGCGGC
ATTTTGCCTTCCTGTTTTTGCTCACCCAGAAACGCTGGTGAAAGTAAAAGATGCTGAAGATCAGTTGGGT
GCACGAGTGGGTTACATCGAACTGGATCTCAACAGCGGTAAGATCCTTGAGAGTTTTCGCCCCGAAGAAC
GTTTTCCAATGATGAGCACTTTTAAAGTTCTGCTATGTGGCGCGGTATTATCCCGTGTTGACGCCGGGCA
AGAGCAACTCGGTCGCCGCATACACTATTCTCAGAATGACTTGGTTGAGTACTCACCAGTCACAGAAAAG
CATCTTACGGATGGCATGACAGTAAGAGAATTATGCAGTGCTGCCATAACCATGAGTGATAACACTGCGG
CCAACTTACTTCTGACAACGATCGGAGGACCGAAGGAGCTAACCGCTTTTTTGCACAACATGGGGGATCA
TGTAACTCGCCTTGATCGTTGGGAACCGGAGCTGAATGAAGCCATACCAAACGACGAGCGTGACACCACG
ATGCCTGCAGCAATGGCAACAACGTTGCGCAAACTATTAACTGGCGAACTACTTACTCTAGCTTCCCGGC
AACAATTAATAGACTGGATGGAGGCGGATAAAGTTGCAGGACCACTTCTGCGCTCGGCCCTTCCGGCTGG
CTGGTTTATTGCTGATAAATCTGGAGCCGGTGAGCGTGGGTCTCGCGGTATCATTGCAGCACTGGGGCCA
GATGGTAAGCCCTCCCGTATCGTAGTTATCTACACGACGGGGAGTCAGGCAACTATGGATGAACGAAATA
GACAGATCGCTGAGATAGGTGCCTCACTGATTAAGCATTGGTAACTGTCAGACCAAGTTTACTCATATAT
ACTTTAGATTGATTTAAAACTTCATTTTTAATTTAAAAGGATCTAGGTGAAGATCCTTTTTGATAATCTC
ATGACCAAAATCCCTTAACGTGAGTTTTCGTTCCACTGAGCGTCAGACCCCGTAGAAAAGATCAAAGGAT
CTTCTTGAGATCCTTTTTTTCTGCGCGTAATCTGCTGCTTGCAAACAAAAAAACCACCGCTACCAGCGGT
GGTTTGTTTGCCGGATCAAGAGCTACCAACTCTTTTTCCGAAGGTAACTGGCTTCAGCAGAGCGCAGATA
CCAAATACTGTCCTTCTAGTGTAGCCGTAGTTAGGCCACCACTTCAAGAACTCTGTAGCACCGCCTACAT
ACCTCGCTCTGCTAATCCTGTTACCAGTGGCTGCTGCCAGTGGCGATAAGTCGTGTCTTACCGGGTTGGA
CTCAAGACGATAGTTACCGGATAAGGCGCAGCGGTCGGGCTGAACGGGGGGTTCGTGCACACAGCCCAGC
TTGGAGCGAACGACCTACACCGAACTGAGATACCTACAGCGTGAGCTATGAGAAAGCGCCACGCTTCCCG
AAGGGAGAAAGGCGGACAGGTATCCGGTAAGCGGCAGGGTCGGAACAGGAGAGCGCACGAGGGAGCTTCC
AGGGGGAAACGCCTGGTATCTTTATAGTCCTGTCGGGTTTCGCCACCTCTGACTTGAGCGTCGATTTTTG
TGATGCTCGTCAGGGGGGCGGAGCCTATGGAAAAACGCCAGCAACGCGGCCTTTTTACGGTTCCTGGCCT
TTTGCTGGCCTTTTGCTCACATGTTCTTTCCTGCGTTATCCCCTGATTCTGTGGATAACCGTATTACCGC
CTTTGAGTGAGCTGATACCGCTCGCCGCAGCCGAACGACCGAGCGCAGCGAGTCAGTGAGCGAGGAAGCG
GAAGAGCGCCTGATGCGGTATTTTCTCCTTACGCATCTGTGCGGTATTTCACACCGCATAAATTCCGACA
CCATCGAATGGCGCAAAACCTTTCGCGGTATGGCATGATAGCGCCCGGAAGAGAGTCAATTCAGGGTGGT
GAATGTGAAACCAGTAACGTTATACGATGTCGCAGAGTATGCCGGTGTCTCTTATCAGACCGTTTCCCGC
GTGGTGAACCAGGCCAGCCACGTTTCTGCGAAAACGCGGGAAAAAGTGGAAGCGGCGATGGCGGAGCTGA
ATTACATTCCCAACCGCGTGGCACAACAACTGGCGGGCAAACAGTCGTTGCTGATTGGCGTTGCCACCTC
CAGTCTGGCCCTGCACGCGCCGTCGCAAATTGTCGCGGCGATTAAATCTCGCGCCGATCAACTGGGTGCC
AGCGTGGTGGTGTCGATGGTAGAACGAAGCGGCGTCGAAGCCTGTAAAGCGGCGGTGCACAATCTTCTCG
CGCAACGCGTCAGTGGGCTGATCATTAACTATCCGCTGGATGACCAGGATGCCATTGCTGTGGAAGCTGC
CTGCACTAATGTTCCGGCGTTATTTCTTGATGTCTCTGACCAGACACCCATCAACAGTATTATTTTCTCC
CATGAAGACGGTACGCGACTGGGCGTGGAGCATCTGGTCGCATTGGGTCACCAGCAAATCGCGCTGTTAG
CGGGCCCATTAAGTTCTGTCTCGGCGCGTCTGCGTCTGGCTGGCTGGCATAAATATCTCACTCGCAATCA
AATTCAGCCGATAGCGGAACGGGAAGGCGACTGGAGTGCCATGTCCGGTTTTCAACAAACCATGCAAATG
CTGAATGAGGGCATCGTTCCCACTGCGATGCTGGTTGCCAACGATCAGATGGCGCTGGGCGCAATGCGCG
CCATTACCGAGTCCGGGCTGCGCGTTGGTGCGGATATCTCGGTAGTGGGATACGACGATACCGAAGACAG
CTCATGTTATATCCCGCCGTTAACCACCATCAAACAGGATTTTCGCCTGCTGGGGCAAACCAGCGTGGAC
CGCTTGCTGCAACTCTCTCAGGGCCAGGCGGTGAAGGGCAATCAGCTGTTGCCCGTCTCACTGGTGAAAA
GAAAAACCACCCTGGCGCCCAATACGCAAACCGCCTCTCCCCGCGCGTTGGCCGATTCATTAATGCAGCT
GGCACGACAGGTTTCCCGACTGGAAAGCGGGCAGTGAGCGCAACGCAATTAATGTAAGTTAGCTCACTCA
TTAGGCACCCCAGGCTTTACACTTTATGCTTCCGGCTCGTATGTTGTGTGGAATTGTGAGCGGATAACAA
TTTCACACAGGAAACAGCTATGACCATGATTACGGATTCACTGGCCGTCGTTTTACAACGTCGTGACTGG
GAAAACCCTGGCGTTACCCAACTTAATCGCCTTGCAGCACATCCCCCTTTCGCCAGCTGGCGTAATAGCG
AAGAGGCCCGCACCGATCGCCCTTCCCAACAGTTGCGCAGCCTGAATGGCGAATGGCGCTTTGCCTGGTT
TCCGGCACCAGAAGCGGTGCCGGAAAGCTGGCTGGAGTGCGATCTTCCTGAGGCCGATACTGTCGTCGTC
CCCTCAAACTGGCAGATGCACGGTTACGATGCGCCCATCTACACCAACGTGACCTATCCCATTACGGTCA
ATCCGCCGTTTGTTCCCACGGAGAATCCGACGGGTTGTTACTCGCTCACATTTAATGTTGATGAAAGCTG
GCTACAGGAAGGCCAGACGCGAATTATTTTTGATGGCGTTGGAATTAGCTTATCGACTGCACGGTGCACC
AATGCTTCTGGCGTCAGGCAGCCATCGGAAGCTGTGGTATGGCTGTGCAGGTCGTAAATCACTGCATAAT
TCGTGTCGCTCAAGGCGCACTCCCGTTCTGGATAATGTTTTTTGCGCCGACATCATAACGGTTCTGGCAA
ATATTCTGAAATGAGCTG
Features (pLannotate 1.2.2; 17 found; start..end, strand, type, name):
      1..29      +  promoter       tac promoter: strong E. coli promoter; hybrid between the trp and lac UV5 promoters
     37..53      +  protein_bind   lac operator: The lac repressor binds to the lac operator to inhibit transcription in E. coli. This inhibition can be relieved by adding lactose or isopropyl-β-D-thiogalactopyranoside (IPTG). lac repressor encoded by lacI
     76..729     +  CDS            GST26_SCHJA: Experimental evidence at protein level: Swiss-Prot protein existence level 1. GST isoenzymes appear to play a central role in the parasite detoxification system. Other functions are also suspected including a role in increasing the solubility of haematin in the parasite gut. From Schistosoma japonicum (Blood fluke).
    766..1137    +  CDS            RABEP1 (fragment): RABE1_HUMAN - Also known as RAB5EP, RABPT5, RABPT5A. Experimental evidence at protein level: Swiss-Prot protein existence level 1. Rab effector protein acting as linker between gamma-adaptin, RAB4A and RAB5A. Involved in endocytic membrane fusion and membrane trafficking of recycling endosomes. Involved in KCNH1 channels trafficking to and from the cell membrane (PubMed:22841712). Stimulates RABGEF1 mediated nucleotide exchange on RAB5A. Mediates the traffic of PKD1:PKD2 complex from the endoplasmic reticulum through the Golgi to the cilium (By similarity). From Homo sapiens (Human).
   1173..1212    +  CDS            rop (fragment): Rop protein, which maintains plasmids at low copy number; rop
   1314..1354    +  misc_feature   bom (fragment): basis of mobility region from pBR322
   1459..1563    +  promoter       AmpR promoter: bla
   1564..2424    +  CDS            AmpR: β-lactamase; bla; confers resistance to ampicillin, carbenicillin, and related antibiotics
   2595..3183    +  rep_origin     ori: high-copy-number ColE1/pMB1/pBR322/pUC origin of replication
   3369..3420    -  misc_feature   bom (fragment): basis of mobility region from pBR322
   3427..3504    +  promoter       lacI promoter: lacI
   3505..4587    +  CDS            lacI: lac repressor; lacI; The lac repressor binds to the lac operator to inhibit transcription in E. coli. This inhibition can be relieved by adding lactose or isopropyl-β-D-thiogalactopyranoside (IPTG).
   4600..4621    +  protein_bind   CAP binding site: CAP binding activates transcription in the presence of cAMP. E. coli catabolite activator protein
   4636..4666    +  promoter       lac promoter: promoter for the E. coli lac operon
   4674..4690    +  protein_bind   lac operator: The lac repressor binds to the lac operator to inhibit transcription in E. coli. This inhibition can be relieved by adding lactose or isopropyl-β-D-thiogalactopyranoside (IPTG). lac repressor encoded by lacI
   4710..4883    +  CDS            lacZα: LacZα fragment of β-galactosidase; lacZ fragment
   5147..5263    -  CDS            yciV (fragment): RNAAM_ECOLI - Also known as trpH From Escherichia coli (strain K12).
