[The description below was written by a language model from this plasmid's Addgene catalogue record and pLannotate feature annotations shown in this document.]
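Description:
pGEX-4T-2/Rabaptin-5:R5BD is a bacterial expression plasmid built on the pGEX-4T-2 backbone for producing a glutathione S-transferase fusion protein in E. coli. It replicates from a high-copy ColE1/pMB1-type origin and is selected with ampicillin through the β-lactamase (AmpR) gene and its own promoter. The sequenced record is about 5.3 kb, in line with the catalogued size. The annotation also picks up backbone remnants typical of the pGEX series, including short rop and bom fragments, a lac promoter/operator with a lacZα segment, and a small E. coli yciV fragment. None of these has a stated role in the construct.

The expression cassette is driven by the strong hybrid tac promoter followed by a lac operator. The plasmid carries its own lacI gene, so transcription is repressed by lac repressor until it is relieved with IPTG. Downstream lies the Schistosoma japonicum GST coding sequence, followed after a short linker by a fragment of human RABEP1 (Rabaptin-5) covering residues 739–862, the Rab5-binding domain (R5BD). This fragment was inserted between the EcoRI and XhoI sites, both of which are retained. The product is therefore an N-terminally GST-tagged R5BD that can be captured on glutathione resin.

Rabaptin-5 is a Rab5 effector, and the associated publication describes an effector pull-down assay for measuring Rab5 activity in cells. The recorded purpose is to produce recombinant GST-R5BD for GST pulldown assays that identify binding partners among Rab5 subfamily members.
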