Addgene plasmid #168808: pGEX-4T-2/Rabaptin-5:R5BD
Purpose: Production of recombinant GST-R5BD (Rab5-binding domain) in bacteria for GST pulldown assays to identify binding partners for Rab5 subfamily members
Depositing lab: Guangpu Li. Depositing organization: University of Oklahoma Health Sciences Center. Publication: Determination of Rab5 activity in the cell by effector pull-down assay. Qi Y, Liang Z, Wang Z, Lu G, Li G. Methods Mol Biol. 2015;1298:259-70. doi: 10.1007/978-1-4939-2569-8_22. PubMed 25800849.
Backbone
  Vector backbone: pGEX-4T-2
  Backbone manufacturer: Pharmacia/GE Healthcare
  Backbone size w/o insert (bp): 4970
  Total vector size (bp): 5335
  Vector type: Bacterial Expression
Growth in bacteria
  Bacterial resistance: Ampicillin, 100 μg/mL
  Growth temperature: 37°C
  Growth strain: DH5alpha
  Copy number: High Copy
Gene/Insert
  Gene/Insert name: Rab5-binding domain (aa739-862) of Rabaptin-5
  Species: H. sapiens (human)
  Insert size (bp): 374
  GenBank ID: X91141.1
  Tag / fusion protein: GST (N terminal on backbone)
  Entrez Gene: RABEP1 (a.k.a. RAB5EP, RABPT5)
  Cloning method: Restriction Enzyme; 5′ cloning site EcoRI (not destroyed); 3′ cloning site XhoI (not destroyed)
  Sequencing primers: 5′ CACGTTTGGTGGTGG; 3′ ccgaaacgcgcgagg
Terms and licenses: Academic/Nonprofit Terms; Industry Terms: Not Available to Industry
How to cite: pGEX-4T-2/Rabaptin-5:R5BD was a gift from Guangpu Li (Addgene plasmid # 168808 ; http://n2t.net/addgene:168808 ; RRID:Addgene_168808)
